Addgene plasmid #136904: pRRL-mU6-mScarletGO-P2A-Blas-PGK-Neo
Purpose: Lentivirus for base editing activatable mScarletI expression in mammalian cells. All-in-one vector with sgmScarletGO.
Depositing lab: Lukas Dow. Depositing organization: Cornell University. Publication: GO: a functional reporter system to identify and enrich base editing activity. Katti A, Foronda M, Zimmerman J, Diaz B, Zafra MP, Goswami S, Dow LE. Nucleic Acids Res. 2020 Feb 29. pii: 5766653. doi: 10.1093/nar/gkaa124. PubMed 32112097.
Backbone
  Vector backbone: pRRL
  Vector type: Lentiviral
  Selectable markers: Neomycin (select with G418)
Growth in bacteria
  Bacterial resistance: Ampicillin, 100 μg/mL
  Growth temperature: 30°C
  Growth strain: NEB Stable
  Copy number: High Copy
Gene/Insert
  Gene/Insert name: mScarletGo-p2a-Blas
  gRNA/shRNA sequence: GACGACGGTGAGCAAGGGCG
  Species: Synthetic
  Mutation: ATG>ACG
  Promoter: SFFV
  Cloning method: Gibson Cloning
Terms and licenses: Academic/Nonprofit Terms; Industry Terms: Not Available to Industry
How to cite: pRRL-mU6-mScarletGO-P2A-Blas-PGK-Neo was a gift from Lukas Dow (Addgene plasmid # 136904 ; http://n2t.net/addgene:136904 ; RRID:Addgene_136904)
