[The description below was written by a language model from this plasmid's Addgene catalogue record and pLannotate feature annotations shown in this document.]
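Description:
pRRL-mU6-mScarletGO-P2A-Blas-PGK-Neo is a third-generation-style, self-inactivating HIV-1 lentiviral transfer plasmid built on the pRRL backbone and used as an all-in-one fluorescent reporter of base editing activity in mammalian cells. In bacteria it is maintained through a high-copy ColE1/pUC origin with ampicillin resistance (β-lactamase), and the backbone also carries an f1 origin and an SV40 origin. Viral genomic RNA is driven by an RSV promoter fused to a truncated 5' LTR. It includes the Ψ packaging signal, a gag fragment, the Rev response element for Rev-dependent nuclear export and the cPPT/CTS. A WPRE sits upstream of the ΔU3 3' LTR, which inactivates LTR-driven transcription after integration, and an SV40 polyadenylation signal follows.

The payload has three units in the same orientation. A mouse U6 Pol III promoter expresses a single guide RNA (sgmScarletGO) on an S. pyogenes Cas9 scaffold. An SFFV promoter drives mScarlet-I linked through a P2A peptide to the blasticidin S deaminase gene (bsr), but the start codon of this reading frame has been changed from ATG to ACG, so translation of the reporter should be blocked. The co-encoded guide is intended to direct a base editor to this site. The editor itself is not encoded here and must be supplied separately. A C-to-T conversion would restore the ATG, switching on red fluorescence and, through the P2A linkage, presumably blasticidin resistance as well. This allows cells with active editing to be identified and enriched. A separate mouse PGK promoter drives NeoR, so transduced cells can be selected with G418 independently of editing.
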