Features (pLannotate 1.2.2; 30 found; start..end, strand, type, name):
      5..231     +  promoter       RSV promoter: Rous sarcoma virus enhancer/promoter
    232..412     +  LTR            5' LTR (truncated): truncated 5' long terminal repeat (LTR) from HIV-1
    459..584     +  misc_feature   HIV-1 Ψ: packaging signal of human immunodeficiency virus type 1
    568..931     +  CDS            HIV-1 gag (fragment): gag protein from human immunodeficiency virus 1; gag
   1077..1310    +  misc_feature   RRE: The Rev response element (RRE) of HIV-1 allows for Rev-dependent mRNA export from the nucleus to the cytoplasm.
   1687..1787    +  CDS            Rev (fragment): human immunodeficiency virus 1 (HIV-1) Rev protein; rev; enhances nuclear export of unspliced and incompletely spliced viral mRNAs
   1806..1923    +  misc_feature   cPPT/CTS: central polypurine tract and central termination sequence of HIV-1
   1982..2295    +  promoter       U6 promoter: RNA polymerase III promoter for mouse U6 snRNA (Das et al., 1988)
   2335..2402    +  misc_RNA       tracrRNA (fragment): trans-activating CRISPR RNA for the Streptococcus pyogenes CRISPR/Cas9 system
   2448..2841    +  promoter       SFFV promoter: spleen focus-forming virus long terminal repeat (LTR) promoter
   2855..3547    +  CDS            mScarlet-I: mScarlet-I is a basic (constitutively fluorescent) red fluorescent protein published in 2016, derived from synthetic construct. It is reported to be a rapidly-maturing monomer with moderate acid sensitivity.
   3626..4045    +  CDS            bsr: BSR_BACCE - Experimental evidence at protein level: Swiss-Prot protein existence level 1. Catalyzes the deamination of the cytosine moiety of the antibiotics blasticidin S, cytomycin and acetylblasticidin S. From Bacillus cereus.
   4094..4593    +  promoter       PGK promoter: mouse phosphoglycerate kinase 1 promoter
   4607..5410    +  CDS            NeoR/KanR: aminoglycoside phosphotransferase from Tn5; aph(3')-II (or nptII); confers resistance to neomycin, kanamycin, and G418 (Geneticin®)
   5444..6032    +  misc_feature   WPRE: woodchuck hepatitis virus posttranscriptional regulatory element
   6049..6237    +  CDS            nef (fragment): NEF_HV1Z2 - Experimental evidence at protein level: Swiss-Prot protein existence level 1. Extracellular Nef protein targets CD4(+) T-lymphocytes for apoptosis by interacting with CXCR4 surface receptors. From Human immunodeficiency virus type 1 group M subtype D (isolate Z2/CDC-Z34) (HIV-1).
   6239..6472    +  LTR            3' LTR (ΔU3): self-inactivating 3' long terminal repeat (LTR) from HIV-1
   6544..6665    +  polyA_signal   SV40 poly(A) signal: SV40 polyadenylation signal
   6705..6840    +  rep_origin     SV40 ori: SV40 origin of replication
   6861..6879    -  promoter       T7 promoter: promoter for bacteriophage T7 RNA polymerase
   6887..7042    +  CDS            lacZα (fragment): LacZα fragment of β-galactosidase; lacZ fragment
   7047..7475    +  rep_origin     f1 ori (sequence partly withheld): f1 bacteriophage origin of replication; arrow indicates direction of (+) strand synthesis
   7528..7632    +  promoter       AmpR promoter: bla
   7633..8493    +  CDS            AmpR: β-lactamase; bla; confers resistance to ampicillin, carbenicillin, and related antibiotics
   8664..9252    +  rep_origin     ori: high-copy-number ColE1/pMB1/pBR322/pUC origin of replication
   9435..9527    +  CDS            lacI (fragment): lac repressor; lacI; The lac repressor binds to the lac operator to inhibit transcription in E. coli. This inhibition can be relieved by adding lactose or isopropyl-β-D-thiogalactopyranoside (IPTG).
   9540..9561    +  protein_bind   CAP binding site: CAP binding activates transcription in the presence of cAMP. E. coli catabolite activator protein
   9576..9606    +  promoter       lac promoter: promoter for the E. coli lac operon
   9614..9630    +  protein_bind   lac operator: The lac repressor binds to the lac operator to inhibit transcription in E. coli. This inhibition can be relieved by adding lactose or isopropyl-β-D-thiogalactopyranoside (IPTG). lac repressor encoded by lacI
   9675..9693    +  promoter       T3 promoter: promoter for bacteriophage T3 RNA polymerase
>Addgene plasmid #136904 | pRRL-mU6-mScarletGO-P2A-Blas-PGK-Neo | addgene full sequence | sequence record 271344 | Addgene NGS Result
TTAATGTAGTCTTATGCAATACTCTTGTAGTCTTGCAACATGGTAACGATGAGTTAGCAACATGCCTTAC
AAGGAGAGAAAAAGCACCGTGCATGCCGATTGGTGGAAGTAAGGTGGTACGATCGTGCCTTATTAGGAAG
GCAACAGACGGGTCTGACATGGATTGGACGAACCACTGAATTGCCGCATTGCAGAGATATTGTATTTAAG
TGCCTAGCTCGATACATAAACGGGTCTCTCTGGTTAGACCAGATCTGAGCCTGGGAGCTCTCTGGCTAAC
TAGGGAACCCACTGCTTAAGCCTCAATAAAGCTTGCCTTGAGTGCTTCAAGTAGTGTGTGCCCGTCTGTT
GTGTGACTCTGGTAACTAGAGATCCCTCAGACCCTTTTAGTCAGTGTGGAAAATCTCTAGCAGTGGCGCC
CGAACAGGGACTTGAAAGCGAAAGGGAAACCAGAGGAGCTCTCTCGACGCAGGACTCGGCTTGCTGAAGC
GCGCACGGCAAGAGGCGAGGGGCGGCGACTGGTGAGTACGCCAAAAATTTTGACTAGCGGAGGCTAGAAG
GAGAGAGATGGGTGCGAGAGCGTCAGTATTAAGCGGGGGAGAATTAGATCGCGATGGGAAAAAATTCGGT
TAAGGCCAGGGGGAAAGAAAAAATATAAATTAAAACATATAGTATGGGCAAGCAGGGAGCTAGAACGATT
CGCAGTTAATCCTGGCCTGTTAGAAACATCAGAAGGCTGTAGACAAATACTGGGACAGCTACAACCATCC
CTTCAGACAGGATCAGAAGAACTTAGATCATTATATAATACAGTAGCAACCCTCTATTGTGTGCATCAAA
GGATAGAGATAAAAGACACCAAGGAAGCTTTAGACAAGATAGAGGAAGAGCAAAACAAAAGTAAGACCAC
CGCACAGCAAGCGGCCGCTGATCTTCAGACCTGGAGGAGGAGATATGAGGGACAATTGGAGAAGTGAATT
ATATAAATATAAAGTAGTAAAAATTGAACCATTAGGAGTAGCACCCACCAAGGCAAAGAGAAGAGTGGTG
CAGAGAGAAAAAAGAGCAGTGGGAATAGGAGCTTTGTTCCTTGGGTTCTTGGGAGCAGCAGGAAGCACTA
TGGGCGCAGCGTCAATGACGCTGACGGTACAGGCCAGACAATTATTGTCTGGTATAGTGCAGCAGCAGAA
CAATTTGCTGAGGGCTATTGAGGCGCAACAGCATCTGTTGCAACTCACAGTCTGGGGCATCAAGCAGCTC
CAGGCAAGAATCCTGGCTGTGGAAAGATACCTAAAGGATCAACAGCTCCTGGGGATTTGGGGTTGCTCTG
GAAAACTCATTTGCACCACTGCTGTGCCTTGGAATGCTAGTTGGAGTAATAAATCTCTGGAACAGATTTG
GAATCACACGACCTGGATGGAGTGGGACAGAGAAATTAACAATTACACAAGCTTAATACACTCCTTAATT
GAAGAATCGCAAAACCAGCAAGAAAAGAATGAACAAGAATTATTGGAATTAGATAAATGGGCAAGTTTGT
GGAATTGGTTTAACATAACAAATTGGCTGTGGTATATAAAATTATTCATAATGATAGTAGGAGGCTTGGT
AGGTTTAAGAATAGTTTTTGCTGTACTTTCTATAGTGAATAGAGTTAGGCAGGGATATTCACCATTATCG
TTTCAGACCCACCTCCCAACCCCGAGGGGACCCGACAGGCCCGAAGGAATAGAAGAAGAAGGTGGAGAGA
GAGACAGAGACAGATCCATTCGATTAGTGAACGGATCTCGACGGTATCGGTTAACTTTTAAAAGAAAAGG
GGGGATTGGGGGGTACAGTGCAGGGGAAAGAATAGTAGACATAATAGCAACAGACATACAAACTAAAGAA
TTACAAAAACAAATTACAAAAATTCAAAATTTTATCGATCACGAGACTAGCCTCGATCGCAATTCTGCAG
ACAAATGGCTCTAGATCTAGAGATCCGACGCCGCCATCTCTAGGCCCGCGCCGGCCCCCTCGCACAGACT
TGTGGGAGAAGCTCGGCTACTCCCCTGCCCCGGTTAATTTGCATATAATATTTCCTAGTAACTATAGAGG
CTTAATGTGCGATAAAAGACAGATAATCTGTTCTTTTTAATACTAGCTACATTTTACATGATAGGCTTGG
ATTTCTATAAGAGATACAAATACTAAATTATTATTTTAAAAAACAGCACAAAAGGAAACTCACCCTAACT
GTAAAGTAATTGTGTGTTTTGAGACTATAAATATGCATGCGAGAAAAGCCTTGTTTGACGACGGTGAGCA
AGGGCGGTTTAAGAGCTATGCTGGAAACAGCATAGCAAGTTTAAATAAGGCTAGTCCGTTATCAACTTGA
AAAAGTGGCACCGAGTCGGTGCTTTTTTGTTTTAAGTCTCGAGATCGAGGGCTAGCGACTAGCTGCAGTA
ACGCCATTTTGCAAGGCATGGAAAAATACCAAACCAAGAATAGAGAAGTTCAGATCAAGGGCGGGTACAT
GAAAATAGCTAACGTTGGGCCAAACAGGATATCTGCGGTGAGCAGTTTCGGCCCCGGCCCGGGGCCAAGA
ACAGATGGTCACCGCAGTTTCGGCCCCGGCCCGAGGCCAAGAACAGATGGTCCCCAGATATGGCCCAACC
CTCAGCAGTTTCTTAAGACCCATCAGATGTTTCCAGGCTCCCCCAAGGACCTGAAATGACCCTGCGCCTT
ATTTGAATTAACCAATCAGCCTGCTTCTCGCTTCTGTTCGCGCGCTTCTGCTTCCCGAGCTCTATAAAAG
AGCTCACAACCCCTCACTCGGCGCGCCAGTCCTCCGACAGAATTCGCGACGACGGTGAGCAAGGGCGAGG
CCGTGATCAAGGAGTTCATGAGGTTCAAGGTGCACATGGAGGGCTCCATGAACGGTCACGAGTTCGAAAT
CGAGGGCGAAGGCGAGGGCAGGCCCTACGAGGGCACCCAGACCGCCAAGCTGAAGGTGACAAAGGGCGGC
CCCCTGCCCTTCTCCTGGGACATCCTGTCCCCTCAGTTCATGTACGGCTCCAGGGCCTTCATCAAGCACC
CCGCCGACATCCCCGACTACTACAAGCAGTCCTTCCCCGAGGGCTTCAAGTGGGAGAGGGTGATGAACTT
CGAGGACGGCGGCGCCGTGACCGTGACCCAGGACACCTCCCTGGAGGACGGCACCCTGATCTACAAGGTG
AAGCTGAGGGGCACCAACTTCCCTCCTGACGGCCCCGTGATGCAGAAGAAGACAATGGGCTGGGAGGCCT
CCACCGAGAGGCTGTACCCCGAGGACGGCGTGCTGAAGGGCGACATCAAGATGGCCCTGAGGCTGAAGGA
CGGCGGCAGATACCTGGCCGACTTCAAGACCACCTACAAGGCCAAGAAGCCCGTGCAGATGCCCGGCGCC
TACAACGTGGACAGGAAGCTGGACATCACCTCCCACAACGAGGACTACACCGTGGTGGAGCAGTACGAGA
GGTCCGAGGGCAGGCACTCCACCGGCGGCATGGACGAGCTGTATAAGAAAGCGGCCGCAGGCAGCGGCGC
CACCAACTTCAGCCTGCTGAAGCAGGCCGGCGACGTGGAGGAGAACCCCGGCCCCATGAAGACCTTCAAC
ATCTCTCAGCAGGACCTTGAGCTGGTGGAAGTTGCCACTGAGAAAATCACCATGCTCTATGAGGACAACA
AGCACCATGTTGGTGCTGCCATCAGGACCAAGACAGGAGAAATCATCTCTGCTGTCCACATTGAAGCCTA
CATTGGCAGGGTCACTGTGTGTGCAGAGGCCATTGCCATTGGGTCTGCAGTCTCCAATGGGCAGAAGGAC
TTTGACACCATTGTGGCTGTGAGGCACCCCTACAGTGATGAGGTGGACAGGTCCATCAGAGTGGTGTCCC
CCTGTGGCATGTGCAGGGAGCTCATCTCAGACTATGCCCCTGATTGCTTTGTTCTGATTGAGATGAATGG
CAAGCTGGTCAAGACAACCATTGAGGAGCTGATTCCACTGAAATACACCAGAAACTAATGTACAAGTAAT
GACGTATGCATGCAATTGACGCGTAATTCTACCGGGTAGGGGAGGCGCTTTTCCCAAGGCAGTCTGGAGC
ATGCGCTTTAGCAGCCCCGCTGGGCACTTGGCGCTACACAAGTGGCCTCTGGCCTCGCACACATTCCACA
TCCACCGGTAGGCGCCAACCGGCTCCGTTCTTTGGTGGCCCCTTCGCGCCACCTTCTACTCCTCCCCTAG
TCAGGAAGTTCCCCCCCGCCCCGCAGCTCGCGTCGTGCAGGACGTGACAAATGGAAGTAGCACGTCTCAC
TAGTCTCGTGCAGATGGACAGCACCGCTGAGCAATGGAAGCGGGTAGGCCTTTGGGGCAGCGGCCAATAG
CAGCTTTGCTCCTTCGCTTTCTGGGCTCAGAGGCTGGGAAGGGGTGGGTCCGGGGGCGGGCTCAGGGGCG
GGCTCAGGGGCGGGGCGGGCGCCCGAAGGTCCTCCGGAGGCCCGGCATTCTGCACGCTTCAAAAGCGCAC
GTCTGCCGCGCTGTTCTCCTCTTCCTCATCTCCGGGCCTTTCGACCTGCAGCCAATATGGGATCGGCCAT
TGAACAAGATGGATTGCACGCAGGTTCTCCGGCCGCTTGGGTGGAGAGGCTATTCGGCTATGACTGGGCA
CAACAGACAATCGGCTGCTCTGATGCCGCCGTGTTCCGGCTGTCAGCGCAGGGGCGCCCGGTTCTTTTTG
TCAAGACCGACCTGTCCGGTGCCCTGAATGAACTGCAGGACGAGGCAGCGCGGCTATCGTGGCTGGCCAC
GACGGGCGTTCCTTGCGCAGCTGTGCTCGACGTTGTCACTGAAGCGGGAAGGGACTGGCTGCTATTGGGC
GAAGTGCCGGGGCAGGATCTCCTGTCATCTCACCTTGCTCCTGCCGAGAAAGTATCCATCATGGCTGATG
CAATGCGGCGGCTGCATACGCTTGATCCGGCTACCTGCCCATTCGACCACCAAGCGAAACATCGCATCGA
GCGAGCACGTACTCGGATGGAAGCCGGTCTTGTCGATCAGGATGATCTGGACGAAGAGCATCAGGGGCTC
GCGCCAGCCGAACTGTTCGCCAGGCTCAAGGCGCGCATGCCCGACGGCGAGGATCTCGTCGTGACCCATG
GCGATGCCTGCTTGCCGAATATCATGGTGGAAAATGGCCGCTTTTCTGGATTCATCGACTGTGGCCGGCT
GGGTGTGGCGGACCGCTATCAGGACATAGCGTTGGCTACCCGTGATATTGCTGAAGAGCTTGGCGGCGAA
TGGGCTGACCGCTTCCTCGTGCTTTACGGTATCGCCGCTCCCGATTCGCAGCGCATCGCCTTCTATCGCC
TTCTTGACGAGTTCTTCTGAGGGGATCCGTCGACTTCGAAACGCGTCTGGAACAATCAACCTCTGGATTA
CAAAATTTGTGAAAGATTGACTGGTATTCTTAACTATGTTGCTCCTTTTACGCTATGTGGATACGCTGCT
TTAATGCCTTTGTATCATGCTATTGCTTCCCGTATGGCTTTCATTTTCTCCTCCTTGTATAAATCCTGGT
TGCTGTCTCTTTATGAGGAGTTGTGGCCCGTTGTCAGGCAACGTGGCGTGGTGTGCACTGTGTTTGCTGA
CGCAACCCCCACTGGTTGGGGCATTGCCACCACCTGTCAGCTCCTTTCCGGGACTTTCGCTTTCCCCCTC
CCTATTGCCACGGCGGAACTCATCGCCGCCTGCCTTGCCCGCTGCTGGACAGGGGCTCGGCTGTTGGGCA
CTGACAATTCCGTGGTGTTGTCGGGGAAGCTGACGTCCTTTCCATGGCTGCTCGCCTGTGTTGCCACCTG
GATTCTGCGCGGGACGTCCTTCTGCTACGTCCCTTCGGCCCTCAATCCAGCGGACCTTCCTTCCCGCGGC
CTGCTGCCGGCTCTGCGGCCTCTTCCGCGTCTTCGCCTTCGCCCTCAGACGAGTCGGATCTCCCTTTGGG
CCGCCTCCCCGCCTGGAATTAATTCTGCAGTCGAGACCTAGAAAAACATGGAGCAATCACAAGTAGCAAT
ACAGCAGCTACCAATGCTGATTGTGCCTGGCTAGAAGCACAAGAGGAGGAGGAGGTGGGTTTTCCAGTCA
CACCTCAGGTACCTTTAAGACCAATGACTTACAAGGCAGCTGTAGATCTTAGCCACTTTTTAAAAGAAAA
GGGGGGACTGGAAGGGCTAATTCACTCCCAACGAAGACAAGATCTGCTTTTTGCTTGTACTGGGTCTCTC
TGGTTAGACCAGATCTGAGCCTGGGAGCTCTCTGGCTAACTAGGGAACCCACTGCTTAAGCCTCAATAAA
GCTTGCCTTGAGTGCTTCAAGTAGTGTGTGCCCGTCTGTTGTGTGACTCTGGTAACTAGAGATCCCTCAG
ACCCTTTTAGTCAGTGTGGAAAATCTCTAGCAGTAGTAGTTCATGTCATCTTATTATTCAGTATTTATAA
CTTGCAAAGAAATGAATATCAGAGAGTGAGAGGAACTTGTTTATTGCAGCTTATAATGGTTACAAATAAA
GCAATAGCATCACAAATTTCACAAATAAAGCATTTTTTTCACTGCATTCTAGTTGTGGTTTGTCCAAACT
CATCAATGTATCTTATCATGTCTGGCTCTAGCTATCCCGCCCCTAACTCCGCCCATCCCGCCCCTAACTC
CGCCCAGTTCCGCCCATTCTCCGCCCCATGGCTGACTAATTTTTTTTATTTATGCAGAGGCCGAGGCCGC
CTCGGCCTCTGAGCTATTCCAGAAGTAGTGAGGAGGCTTTTTTGGAGGCCTAGGGACGTACCCAATTCGC
CCTATAGTGAGTCGTATTACGCGCGCTCACTGGCCGTCGTTTTACAACGTCGTGACTGGGAAAACCCTGG
CGTTACCCAACTTAATCGCCTTGCAGCACATCCCCCTTTCGCCAGCTGGCGTAATAGCGAAGAGGCCCGC
ACCGATCGCCCTTCCCAACAGTTGCGCAGCCTGAATGGCGAATGGG
[124 nt withheld, positions 7047-7170]
C
[91 nt withheld, positions 7172-7262]
A
[49 nt withheld, positions 7264-7312]
CCTTTGACGTTGGAGTCCACGTTCTTT
[37 nt withheld, positions 7340-7376]
ACCCTATCTCGGTCTATTCTTTTGATTTATAAGGGATTTTGCCGATTTCGGCCTATTGGTTAAAAAATGA
GCTGATTTAACAAAAATTTAACGCGAATTTTAACAAAATATTAACGCTTACAATTTAGGTGGCACTTTTC
GGGGAAATGTGCGCGGAACCCCTATTTGTTTATTTTTCTAAATACATTCAAATATGTATCCGCTCATGAG
ACAATAACCCTGATAAATGCTTCAATAATATTGAAAAAGGAAGAGTATGAGTATTCAACATTTCCGTGTC
GCCCTTATTCCCTTTTTTGCGGCATTTTGCCTTCCTGTTTTTGCTCACCCAGAAACGCTGGTGAAAGTAA
AAGATGCTGAAGATCAGTTGGGTGCACGAGTGGGTTACATCGAACTGGATCTCAACAGCGGTAAGATCCT
TGAGAGTTTTCGCCCCGAAGAACGTTTTCCAATGATGAGCACTTTTAAAGTTCTGCTATGTGGCGCGGTA
TTATCCCGTATTGACGCCGGGCAAGAGCAACTCGGTCGCCGCATACACTATTCTCAGAATGACTTGGTTG
AGTACTCACCAGTCACAGAAAAGCATCTTACGGATGGCATGACAGTAAGAGAATTATGCAGTGCTGCCAT
AACCATGAGTGATAACACTGCGGCCAACTTACTTCTGACAACGATCGGAGGACCGAAGGAGCTAACCGCT
TTTTTGCACAACATGGGGGATCATGTAACTCGCCTTGATCGTTGGGAACCGGAGCTGAATGAAGCCATAC
CAAACGACGAGCGTGACACCACGATGCCTGTAGCAATGGCAACAACGTTGCGCAAACTATTAACTGGCGA
ACTACTTACTCTAGCTTCCCGGCAACAATTAATAGACTGGATGGAGGCGGATAAAGTTGCAGGACCACTT
CTGCGCTCGGCCCTTCCGGCTGGCTGGTTTATTGCTGATAAATCTGGAGCCGGTGAGCGTGGGTCTCGCG
GTATCATTGCAGCACTGGGGCCAGATGGTAAGCCCTCCCGTATCGTAGTTATCTACACGACGGGGAGTCA
GGCAACTATGGATGAACGAAATAGACAGATCGCTGAGATAGGTGCCTCACTGATTAAGCATTGGTAACTG
TCAGACCAAGTTTACTCATATATACTTTAGATTGATTTAAAACTTCATTTTTAATTTAAAAGGATCTAGG
TGAAGATCCTTTTTGATAATCTCATGACCAAAATCCCTTAACGTGAGTTTTCGTTCCACTGAGCGTCAGA
CCCCGTAGAAAAGATCAAAGGATCTTCTTGAGATCCTTTTTTTCTGCGCGTAATCTGCTGCTTGCAAACA
AAAAAACCACCGCTACCAGCGGTGGTTTGTTTGCCGGATCAAGAGCTACCAACTCTTTTTCCGAAGGTAA
CTGGCTTCAGCAGAGCGCAGATACCAAATACTGTTCTTCTAGTGTAGCCGTAGTTAGGCCACCACTTCAA
GAACTCTGTAGCACCGCCTACATACCTCGCTCTGCTAATCCTGTTACCAGTGGCTGCTGCCAGTGGCGAT
AAGTCGTGTCTTACCGGGTTGGACTCAAGACGATAGTTACCGGATAAGGCGCAGCGGTCGGGCTGAACGG
GGGGTTCGTGCACACAGCCCAGCTTGGAGCGAACGACCTACACCGAACTGAGATACCTACAGCGTGAGCT
ATGAGAAAGCGCCACGCTTCCCGAAGGGAGAAAGGCGGACAGGTATCCGGTAAGCGGCAGGGTCGGAACA
GGAGAGCGCACGAGGGAGCTTCCAGGGGGAAACGCCTGGTATCTTTATAGTCCTGTCGGGTTTCGCCACC
TCTGACTTGAGCGTCGATTTTTGTGATGCTCGTCAGGGGGGCGGAGCCTATGGAAAAACGCCAGCAACGC
GGCCTTTTTACGGTTCCTGGCCTTTTGCTGGCCTTTTGCTCACATGTTCTTTCCTGCGTTATCCCCTGAT
TCTGTGGATAACCGTATTACCGCCTTTGAGTGAGCTGATACCGCTCGCCGCAGCCGAACGACCGAGCGCA
GCGAGTCAGTGAGCGAGGAAGCGGAAGAGCGCCCAATACGCAAACCGCCTCTCCCCGCGCGTTGGCCGAT
TCATTAATGCAGCTGGCACGACAGGTTTCCCGACTGGAAAGCGGGCAGTGAGCGCAACGCAATTAATGTG
AGTTAGCTCACTCATTAGGCACCCCAGGCTTTACACTTTATGCTTCCGGCTCGTATGTTGTGTGGAATTG
TGAGCGGATAACAATTTCACACAGGAAACAGCTATGACCATGATTACGCCAAGCGCGCAATTAACCCTCA
CTAAAGGGAACAAAAGCTGGAGCTGCAAGC
